Addgene plasmid #49565: GST-Rab1A
Purpose: expresses GST-Rab1A in E. coli
Depositing lab: Marci Scidmore. Depositing organization: Cornell University. Publication: Chlamydia pneumoniae inclusion membrane protein Cpn0585 interacts with multiple Rab GTPases. Cortes C, Rzomp KA, Tvinnereim A, Scidmore MA, Wizel B. Infect Immun. 2007 Dec;75(12):5586-96. Epub 2007 Oct 1. 10.1128/IAI.01020-07 PubMed 17908815.
Backbone
  Vector backbone: pGEX-4T-1
  Backbone manufacturer: Amersham
  Backbone size w/o insert (bp): 4900
  Total vector size (bp): 5400
  Vector type: Bacterial Expression
Growth in bacteria
  Bacterial resistance: Ampicillin, 100 μg/mL
  Growth temperature: 37°C
  Growth strain: DH5alpha
  Copy number: High Copy
Gene/Insert
  Gene/Insert name: Rab1A
  Species: H. sapiens (human)
  Insert size (bp): 600
  GenBank ID: NM_004161
  Entrez Gene: RAB1A (a.k.a. RAB1, YPT1)
  Promoter: tac inducible with IPTG
  Tag / fusion protein: GST (N terminal on insert)
  Cloning method: Restriction Enzyme; 5′ cloning site BamHI (not destroyed); 3′ cloning site XhoI (not destroyed)
  Sequencing primers: 5′ pGEX Fwd (GGGCTGGCAAGCCACGTTTGGTG)
Resource information
  A portion of this plasmid was derived from a plasmid made by: Rab1A generated from pCDNA3.1+Rab1A purchased from Missouri S&T cDNA Resource Center
Terms and licenses: Academic/Nonprofit Terms; Industry Terms: Not Available to Industry
How to cite: GST-Rab1A was a gift from Marci Scidmore (Addgene plasmid # 49565)
