[The description below was written by a language model from this plasmid's Addgene catalogue record and pLannotate feature annotations shown in this document.]
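Description:
GST-Rab1A is a bacterial expression plasmid built on the pGEX-4T-1 backbone for producing human Rab1A as an N-terminal glutathione S-transferase fusion in E. coli. It replicates from a high-copy ColE1/pMB1-type origin and is selected with ampicillin through the β-lactamase (AmpR) gene and its own promoter. The catalogue lists a total size of about 5.4 kb, while the depositor's full sequence record is 5,572 nt. Short remnants of rop, bom, yciV and a lac promoter/lacZα segment are backbone carry-overs with no role in expression of the fusion.

The expression cassette consists of the tac promoter, a strong trp/lac hybrid, followed by a lac operator, the Schistosoma japonicum 26 kDa GST coding sequence, and then the roughly 600 bp Rab1A open reading frame inserted between the BamHI and XhoI sites, both of which were retained. The automated annotation matched the insert to the canine RAB1A protein entry, but the record specifies the human gene, subcloned from a commercial cDNA clone in a pcDNA3.1+ vector. The plasmid also carries lacI under the lacIq promoter, so it supplies elevated levels of lac repressor. This keeps the tac promoter off until IPTG is added, independently of the host strain's genotype.

Rab1A is a small GTPase that regulates vesicular transport out of the endoplasmic reticulum. The GST tag allows the fusion to be captured on glutathione resin for purification or pull-down experiments. The associated publication concerns the binding of a Chlamydia pneumoniae inclusion membrane protein to multiple Rab GTPases, which points to use in protein interaction assays of this kind.
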