Features (pLannotate 1.2.2; 17 found; start..end, strand, type, name):
      6..107     -  CDS            yciV (fragment): RNAAM_ECOLI - Also known as trpH From Escherichia coli (strain K12).
    183..211     +  promoter       tac promoter: strong E. coli promoter; hybrid between the trp and lac UV5 promoters
    219..235     +  protein_bind   lac operator: The lac repressor binds to the lac operator to inhibit transcription in E. coli. This inhibition can be relieved by adding lactose or isopropyl-β-D-thiogalactopyranoside (IPTG). lac repressor encoded by lacI
    258..911     +  CDS            GST26_SCHJA: Experimental evidence at protein level: Swiss-Prot protein existence level 1. GST isoenzymes appear to play a central role in the parasite detoxification system. Other functions are also suspected including a role in increasing the solubility of haematin in the parasite gut. From Schistosoma japonicum (Blood fluke).
    939..1553    +  CDS            RAB1A: RAB1A_CANLF - Also known as RAB1. Experimental evidence at protein level: Swiss-Prot protein existence level 1. The small GTPases Rab are key regulators of intracellular membrane trafficking, from the formation of transport vesicles to their fusion with membranes (PubMed:1429835). Rabs cycle between an inactive GDP-bound form and an active GTP-bound form that is able to recruit to membranes different sets of downstream effectors directly responsible for vesicle formation, movement, tethering and fusion (PubMed:1429835). RAB1A regulates vesicular protein transport from the endoplasmic reticulum
   1589..1628    +  CDS            rop (fragment): Rop protein, which maintains plasmids at low copy number; rop
   1730..1770    +  misc_feature   bom (fragment): basis of mobility region from pBR322
   1875..1979    +  promoter       AmpR promoter: bla
   1980..2840    +  CDS            AmpR: β-lactamase; bla; confers resistance to ampicillin, carbenicillin, and related antibiotics
   3011..3599    +  rep_origin     ori: high-copy-number ColE1/pMB1/pBR322/pUC origin of replication
   3785..3836    -  misc_feature   bom (fragment): basis of mobility region from pBR322
   3843..3920    +  promoter       lacIq promoter: lacI (mutant); In the lacIq allele, a single base change in the promoter boosts expression of the lacI gene about 10-fold.
   3921..5003    +  CDS            lacI: lac repressor; lacI; The lac repressor binds to the lac operator to inhibit transcription in E. coli. This inhibition can be relieved by adding lactose or isopropyl-β-D-thiogalactopyranoside (IPTG).
   5016..5037    +  protein_bind   CAP binding site: CAP binding activates transcription in the presence of cAMP. E. coli catabolite activator protein
   5052..5082    +  promoter       lac promoter: promoter for the E. coli lac operon
   5090..5106    +  protein_bind   lac operator: The lac repressor binds to the lac operator to inhibit transcription in E. coli. This inhibition can be relieved by adding lactose or isopropyl-β-D-thiogalactopyranoside (IPTG). lac repressor encoded by lacI
   5126..5299    +  CDS            lacZα: LacZα fragment of β-galactosidase; lacZ fragment
>Addgene plasmid #49565 | GST-Rab1A | depositor full sequence | sequence record 73954 | GST-Rab1A sequence 5572 bps
ACGTTATCGACTGCACGGTGCACCAATGCTTCTGGCGTCAGGCAGCCATCGGAAGCTGTGGTATGGCTGT
GCAGGTCGTAAATCACTGCATAATTCGTGTCGCTCAAGGCGCACTCCCGTTCTGGATAATGTTTTTTGCG
CCGACATCATAACGGTTCTGGCAAATATTCTGAAATGAGCTGTTGACAATTAATCATCGGCTCGTATAAT
GTGTGGAATTGTGAGCGGATAACAATTTCACACAGGAAACAGTATTCATGTCCCCTATACTAGGTTATTG
GAAAATTAAGGGCCTTGTGCAACCCACTCGACTTCTTTTGGAATATCTTGAAGAAAAATATGAAGAGCAT
TTGTATGAGCGCGATGAAGGTGATAAATGGCGAAACAAAAAGTTTGAATTGGGTTTGGAGTTTCCCAATC
TTCCTTATTATATTGATGGTGATGTTAAATTAACACAGTCTATGGCCATCATACGTTATATAGCTGACAA
GCACAACATGTTGGGTGGTTGTCCAAAAGAGCGTGCAGAGATTTCAATGCTTGAAGGAGCGGTTTTGGAT
ATTAGATACGGTGTTTCGAGAATTGCATATAGTAAAGACTTTGAAACTCTCAAAGTTGATTTTCTTAGCA
AGCTACCTGAAATGCTGAAAATGTTCGAAGATCGTTTATGTCATAAAACATATTTAAATGGTGATCATGT
AACCCATCCTGACTTCATGTTGTATGACGCTCTTGATGTTGTTTTATACATGGACCCAATGTGCCTGGAT
GCGTTCCCAAAATTAGTTTGTTTTAAAAAACGTATTGAAGCTATCCCACAAATTGATAAGTACTTGAAAT
CCAGCAAGTATATAGCATGGCCTTTGCAGGGCTGGCAAGCCACGTTTGGTGGTGGCGACCATCCTCCAAA
ATCGGATCTGGTTCCGCGTGGATCCACCATGTCCAGCATGAATCCCGAATATGATTATTTATTCAAGTTA
CTTCTGATTGGCGACTCAGGGGTTGGAAAGTCTTGCCTTCTTCTTAGGTTTGCAGATGATACATATACAG
AAAGCTACATCAGCACAATTGGTGTGGATTTCAAAATAAGAACTATAGAGTTAGACGGGAAAACAATCAA
GCTTCAAATATGGGACACAGCAGGCCAGGAAAGATTTCGAACAATCACCTCCAGTTATTACAGAGGAGCC
CATGGCATCATAGTTGTGTATGATGTGACAGATCAGGAGTCCTTCAATAATGTTAAACAGTGGCTGCAGG
AAATAGATCGTTATGCCAGTGAAAATGTCAACAAATTGTTGGTAGGGAACAAATGTGATCTGACCACAAA
GAAAGTAGTAGACTACACAACAGCGAAGGAATTTGCTGATTCCCTTGGAATTCCGTTTTTGGAAACCAGT
GCTAAGAATGCAACGAATGTAGAACAGTCTTTCATGACGATGGCAGCTGAGATTAAAAAGCGAATGGGTC
CCGGAGCAACAGCTGGTGGTGCTGAGAAGTCCAATGTTAAAATTCAGAGCACTCCAGTCAAGCAGTCAGG
TGGAGGTTGCTGCTAACTCGAGCGGCCGCATCGTGACTGACTGACGATCTGCCTCGCGCGTTTCGGTGAT
GACGGTGAAAACCTCTGACACATGCAGCTCCCGGAGACGGTCACAGCTTGTCTGTAAGCGGATGCCGGGA
GCAGACAAGCCCGTCAGGGCGCGTCAGCGGGTGTTGGCGGGTGTCGGGGCGCAGCCATGACCCAGTCACG
TAGCGATAGCGGAGTGTATAATTCTTGAAGACGAAAGGGCCTCGTGATACGCCTATTTTTATAGGTTAAT
GTCATGATAATAATGGTTTCTTAGACGTCAGGTGGCACTTTTCGGGGAAATGTGCGCGGAACCCCTATTT
GTTTATTTTTCTAAATACATTCAAATATGTATCCGCTCATGAGACAATAACCCTGATAAATGCTTCAATA
ATATTGAAAAAGGAAGAGTATGAGTATTCAACATTTCCGTGTCGCCCTTATTCCCTTTTTTGCGGCATTT
TGCCTTCCTGTTTTTGCTCACCCAGAAACGCTGGTGAAAGTAAAAGATGCTGAAGATCAGTTGGGTGCAC
GAGTGGGTTACATCGAACTGGATCTCAACAGCGGTAAGATCCTTGAGAGTTTTCGCCCCGAAGAACGTTT
TCCAATGATGAGCACTTTTAAAGTTCTGCTATGTGGCGCGGTATTATCCCGTGTTGACGCCGGGCAAGAG
CAACTCGGTCGCCGCATACACTATTCTCAGAATGACTTGGTTGAGTACTCACCAGTCACAGAAAAGCATC
TTACGGATGGCATGACAGTAAGAGAATTATGCAGTGCTGCCATAACCATGAGTGATAACACTGCGGCCAA
CTTACTTCTGACAACGATCGGAGGACCGAAGGAGCTAACCGCTTTTTTGCACAACATGGGGGATCATGTA
ACTCGCCTTGATCGTTGGGAACCGGAGCTGAATGAAGCCATACCAAACGACGAGCGTGACACCACGATGC
CTGCAGCAATGGCAACAACGTTGCGCAAACTATTAACTGGCGAACTACTTACTCTAGCTTCCCGGCAACA
ATTAATAGACTGGATGGAGGCGGATAAAGTTGCAGGACCACTTCTGCGCTCGGCCCTTCCGGCTGGCTGG
TTTATTGCTGATAAATCTGGAGCCGGTGAGCGTGGGTCTCGCGGTATCATTGCAGCACTGGGGCCAGATG
GTAAGCCCTCCCGTATCGTAGTTATCTACACGACGGGGAGTCAGGCAACTATGGATGAACGAAATAGACA
GATCGCTGAGATAGGTGCCTCACTGATTAAGCATTGGTAACTGTCAGACCAAGTTTACTCATATATACTT
TAGATTGATTTAAAACTTCATTTTTAATTTAAAAGGATCTAGGTGAAGATCCTTTTTGATAATCTCATGA
CCAAAATCCCTTAACGTGAGTTTTCGTTCCACTGAGCGTCAGACCCCGTAGAAAAGATCAAAGGATCTTC
TTGAGATCCTTTTTTTCTGCGCGTAATCTGCTGCTTGCAAACAAAAAAACCACCGCTACCAGCGGTGGTT
TGTTTGCCGGATCAAGAGCTACCAACTCTTTTTCCGAAGGTAACTGGCTTCAGCAGAGCGCAGATACCAA
ATACTGTCCTTCTAGTGTAGCCGTAGTTAGGCCACCACTTCAAGAACTCTGTAGCACCGCCTACATACCT
CGCTCTGCTAATCCTGTTACCAGTGGCTGCTGCCAGTGGCGATAAGTCGTGTCTTACCGGGTTGGACTCA
AGACGATAGTTACCGGATAAGGCGCAGCGGTCGGGCTGAACGGGGGGTTCGTGCACACAGCCCAGCTTGG
AGCGAACGACCTACACCGAACTGAGATACCTACAGCGTGAGCTATGAGAAAGCGCCACGCTTCCCGAAGG
GAGAAAGGCGGACAGGTATCCGGTAAGCGGCAGGGTCGGAACAGGAGAGCGCACGAGGGAGCTTCCAGGG
GGAAACGCCTGGTATCTTTATAGTCCTGTCGGGTTTCGCCACCTCTGACTTGAGCGTCGATTTTTGTGAT
GCTCGTCAGGGGGGCGGAGCCTATGGAAAAACGCCAGCAACGCGGCCTTTTTACGGTTCCTGGCCTTTTG
CTGGCCTTTTGCTCACATGTTCTTTCCTGCGTTATCCCCTGATTCTGTGGATAACCGTATTACCGCCTTT
GAGTGAGCTGATACCGCTCGCCGCAGCCGAACGACCGAGCGCAGCGAGTCAGTGAGCGAGGAAGCGGAAG
AGCGCCTGATGCGGTATTTTCTCCTTACGCATCTGTGCGGTATTTCACACCGCATAAATTCCGACACCAT
CGAATGGTGCAAAACCTTTCGCGGTATGGCATGATAGCGCCCGGAAGAGAGTCAATTCAGGGTGGTGAAT
GTGAAACCAGTAACGTTATACGATGTCGCAGAGTATGCCGGTGTCTCTTATCAGACCGTTTCCCGCGTGG
TGAACCAGGCCAGCCACGTTTCTGCGAAAACGCGGGAAAAAGTGGAAGCGGCGATGGCGGAGCTGAATTA
CATTCCCAACCGCGTGGCACAACAACTGGCGGGCAAACAGTCGTTGCTGATTGGCGTTGCCACCTCCAGT
CTGGCCCTGCACGCGCCGTCGCAAATTGTCGCGGCGATTAAATCTCGCGCCGATCAACTGGGTGCCAGCG
TGGTGGTGTCGATGGTAGAACGAAGCGGCGTCGAAGCCTGTAAAGCGGCGGTGCACAATCTTCTCGCGCA
ACGCGTCAGTGGGCTGATCATTAACTATCCGCTGGATGACCAGGATGCCATTGCTGTGGAAGCTGCCTGC
ACTAATGTTCCGGCGTTATTTCTTGATGTCTCTGACCAGACACCCATCAACAGTATTATTTTCTCCCATG
AAGACGGTACGCGACTGGGCGTGGAGCATCTGGTCGCATTGGGTCACCAGCAAATCGCGCTGTTAGCGGG
CCCATTAAGTTCTGTCTCGGCGCGTCTGCGTCTGGCTGGCTGGCATAAATATCTCACTCGCAATCAAATT
CAGCCGATAGCGGAACGGGAAGGCGACTGGAGTGCCATGTCCGGTTTTCAACAAACCATGCAAATGCTGA
ATGAGGGCATCGTTCCCACTGCGATGCTGGTTGCCAACGATCAGATGGCGCTGGGCGCAATGCGCGCCAT
TACCGAGTCCGGGCTGCGCGTTGGTGCGGATATCTCGGTAGTGGGATACGACGATACCGAAGACAGCTCA
TGTTATATCCCGCCGTTAACCACCATCAAACAGGATTTTCGCCTGCTGGGGCAAACCAGCGTGGACCGCT
TGCTGCAACTCTCTCAGGGCCAGGCGGTGAAGGGCAATCAGCTGTTGCCCGTCTCACTGGTGAAAAGAAA
AACCACCCTGGCGCCCAATACGCAAACCGCCTCTCCCCGCGCGTTGGCCGATTCATTAATGCAGCTGGCA
CGACAGGTTTCCCGACTGGAAAGCGGGCAGTGAGCGCAACGCAATTAATGTGAGTTAGCTCACTCATTAG
GCACCCCAGGCTTTACACTTTATGCTTCCGGCTCGTATGTTGTGTGGAATTGTGAGCGGATAACAATTTC
ACACAGGAAACAGCTATGACCATGATTACGGATTCACTGGCCGTCGTTTTACAACGTCGTGACTGGGAAA
ACCCTGGCGTTACCCAACTTAATCGCCTTGCAGCACATCCCCCTTTCGCCAGCTGGCGTAATAGCGAAGA
GGCCCGCACCGATCGCCCTTCCCAACAGTTGCGCAGCCTGAATGGCGAATGGCGCTTTGCCTGGTTTCCG
GCACCAGAAGCGGTGCCGGAAAGCTGGCTGGAGTGCGATCTTCCTGAGGCCGATACTGTCGTCGTCCCCT
CAAACTGGCAGATGCACGGTTACGATGCGCCCATCTACACCAACGTAACCTATCCCATTACGGTCAATCC
GCCGTTTGTTCCCACGGAGAATCCGACGGGTTGTTACTCGCTCACATTTAATGTTGATGAAAGCTGGCTA
CAGGAAGGCCAGACGCGAATTATTTTTGATGGCGTTGGAATT
