>Addgene plasmid #49565 | GST-Rab1A | addgene partial sequence | sequence record 75874 | pGEX-5 5'-GGGCTGGCAAGCCACGTTTGGTG-3'
AATCGGATCTGGTTCCGCGTGGATCCACCATGTCCAGCATGAATCCCGAATATGATTATTTATTCAAGTT
ACTTCTGATTGGCGACTCAGGGGTTGGAAAGTCTTGCCTTCTTCTTAGGTTTGCAGATGATACATATACA
GAAAGCTACATCAGCACAATTGGTGTGGATTTCAAAATAAGAACTATAGAGTTAGACGGGAAAACAATCA
AGCTTCAAATATGGGACACAGCAGGCCAGGAAAGATTTCGAACAATCACCTCCAGTTATTACAGAGGAGC
CCATGGCATCATAGTTGTGTATGATGTGACAGATCAGGAGTCCTTCAATAATGTTAAACAGTGGCTGCAG
GAAATAGATCGTTATGCCAGTGAAAATGTCAACAAATTGTTGGTAGGGAACAAATGTGATCTGACCACAA
AGAAAGTAGTAGACTACACAACAGCGAAGGAATTTGCTGATTCCCTTGGAATTCCGTTTTTGGAAACCAG
TGCTAAGAATGCAACGAATGTAGAACAGTCTTTCATGACGATGGCAGCTGAGATTAAAAAGCGAATGGGT
CCCGGAGCAACAGCTGGTGGTGCTGAGAAGTCCAATGTTAAAATTCAGAGCACTCCAGTCAAGCAGTCAG
GTGGAGGTTGCTGCTAACTCGAGCGGCCGCATCGTGACTGACTGACGATCTGCCTCGCGCGTTTCGGTGA
TGACGGTGAAAACCTCTGACACATGCAGCTCCCGGAGACGGTCACAGCTTGTCTGTAAGCGGATGCCGGG
AGCAGACAAGCCCGTCAGGGCGCGTCAGCGGGTGTTGGCGGGTGTCGGGGCGCAGCCATGACCCAGTCAC
GTAGCGATAGCGGAGTGTATAATTCTTGAAGACGAAAGGGCCTCGTGATACGCCTATTTTTATAGGTTAA
TGTCATGATAATAATGGTTTCTTAGACGTCAGGTGGCACTTTTCGGGGAAATGTGCGCGGAACCCCTATT
TGTTTATTTTTCTAAATACATTCAAATATGTATCCGCTCATGAGACAATAACCCTGATAAATGCTTCAAT
AATATTGAA
